>Addgene plasmid #90397 | pLminP_Luc2P_RE52 | addgene full sequence | sequence record 370034 | Addgene NGS Result
AATGTAGTCTTATGCAATACTCTTGTAGTCTTGCAACATGGTAACGATGAGTTAGCAACATGCCTTACAA
GGAGAGAAAAAGCACCGTGCATGCCGATTGGTGGAAGTAAGGTGGTACGATCGTGCCTTATTAGGAAGGC
AACAGACGGGTCTGACATGGATTGGACGAACCACTGAATTGCCGCATTGCAGAGATATTGTATTTAAGTG
CCTAGCTCGATACATAAACGGGTCTCTCTGGTTAGACCAGATCTGAGCCTGGGAGCTCTCTGGCTAACTA
GGGAACCCACTGCTTAAGCCTCAATAAAGCTTGCCTTGAGTGCTTCAAGTAGTGTGTGCCCGTCTGTTGT
GTGACTCTGGTAACTAGAGATCCCTCAGACCCTTTTAGTCAGTGTGGAAAATCTCTAGCAGTGGCGCCCG
AACAGGGACTTGAAAGCGAAAGGGAAACCAGAGGAGCTCTCTCGACGCAGGACTCGGCTTGCTGAAGCGC
GCACGGCAAGAGGCGAGGGGCGGCGACTGGTGAGTACGCCAAAAATTTTGACTAGCGGAGGCTAGAAGGA
GAGAGATGGGTGCGAGAGCGTCAGTATTAAGCGGGGGAGAATTAGATCGCGATGGGAAAAAATTCGGTTA
AGGCCAGGGGGAAAGAAAAAATATAAATTAAAACATATAGTATGGGCAAGCAGGGAGCTAGAACGATTCG
CAGTTAATCCTGGCCTGTTAGAAACATCAGAAGGCTGTAGACAAATACTGGGACAGCTACAACCATCCCT
TCAGACAGGATCAGAAGAACTTAGATCATTATATAATACAGTAGCAACCCTCTATTGTGTGCATCAAAGG
ATAGAGATAAAAGACACCAAGGAAGCTTTAGACAAGATAGAGGAAGAGCAAAACAAAAGTAAGACCACCG
CACAGCAAGCGGCCGCTGATCTTCAGACCTGGAGGAGGAGATATGAGGGACAATTGGAGAAGTGAATTAT
ATAAATATAAAGTAGTAAAAATTGAACCATTAGGAGTAGCACCCACCAAGGCAAAGAGAAGAGTGGTGCA
GAGAGAAAAAAGAGCAGTGGGAATAGGAGCTTTGTTCCTTGGGTTCTTGGGAGCAGCAGGAAGCACTATG
GGCGCAGCGTCAATGACGCTGACGGTACAGGCCAGACAATTATTGTCTGGTATAGTGCAGCAGCAGAACA
ATTTGCTGAGGGCTATTGAGGCGCAACAGCATCTGTTGCAACTCACAGTCTGGGGCATCAAGCAGCTCCA
GGCAAGAATCCTGGCTGTGGAAAGATACCTAAAGGATCAACAGCTCCTGGGGATTTGGGGTTGCTCTGGA
AAACTCATTTGCACCACTGCTGTGCCTTGGAATGCTAGTTGGAGTAATAAATCTCTGGAACAGATTTGGA
ATCACACGACCTGGATGGAGTGGGACAGAGAAATTAACAATTACACAAGCTTAATACACTCCTTAATTGA
AGAATCGCAAAACCAGCAAGAAAAGAATGAACAAGAATTATTGGAATTAGATAAATGGGCAAGTTTGTGG
AATTGGTTTAACATAACAAATTGGCTGTGGTATATAAAATTATTCATAATGATAGTAGGAGGCTTGGTAG
GTTTAAGAATAGTTTTTGCTGTACTTTCTATAGTGAATAGAGTTAGGCAGGGATATTCACCATTATCGTT
TCAGACCCACCTCCCAACCCCGAGGGGACCCGACAGGCCCGAAGGAATAGAAGAAGAAGGTGGAGAGAGA
GACAGAGACAGATCCATTCGATTAGTGAACGGATCTCGACGGTATCGGTTAACTTTTAAAAGAAAAGGGG
GGATTGGGGGGTACAGTGCAGGGGAAAGAATAGTAGACATAATAGCAACAGACATACAAACTAAAGAATT
ACAAAAACAAATTACAAAAATTCAAAATTTTATCGATCGCACCAGCGTGTGGATCCATGTTATGCATATT
CCTGTAAGTGCATGTTATGCATATTCCTGTAAGTGCATGTTATGCATATTCCTGTAAGTGGATCCGAGAA
CAGATCTGGCCTCGGCGGCCAAGCTTAGACACTAGAGGGTATATAATGGAAGCTCGACTTCCAGCTTGGC
AATCCGGTACTGTTGGTAAAGCCACCATGGAAGATGCCAAAAACATTAAGAAGGGCCCAGCGCCATTCTA
CCCACTCGAAGACGGGACCGCCGGCGAGCAGCTGCACAAAGCCATGAAGCGCTACGCCCTGGTGCCCGGC
ACCATCGCCTTTACCGACGCACATATCGAGGTGGACATTACCTACGCCGAGTACTTCGAGATGAGCGTTC
GGCTGGCAGAAGCTATGAAGCGCTATGGGCTGAATACAAACCATCGGATCGTGGTGTGCAGCGAGAATAG
CTTGCAGTTCTTCATGCCCGTGTTGGGTGCCCTGTTCATCGGTGTGGCTGTGGCCCCAGCTAACGACATC
TACAACGAGCGCGAGCTGCTGAACAGCATGGGCATCAGCCAGCCCACCGTCGTATTCGTGAGCAAGAAAG
GGCTGCAAAAGATCCTCAACGTGCAAAAGAAGCTACCGATCATACAAAAGATCATCATCATGGATAGCAA
GACCGACTACCAGGGCTTCCAAAGCATGTACACCTTCGTGACTTCCCATTTGCCACCCGGCTTCAACGAG
TACGACTTCGTGCCCGAGAGCTTCGACCGGGACAAAACCATCGCCCTGATCATGAACAGTAGTGGCAGTA
CCGGATTGCCCAAGGGCGTAGCCCTACCGCACCGCACCGCTTGTGTCCGATTCAGTCATGCCCGCGACCC
CATCTTCGGCAACCAGATCATCCCCGACACCGCTATCCTCAGCGTGGTGCCATTTCACCACGGCTTCGGC
ATGTTCACCACGCTGGGCTACTTGATCTGCGGCTTTCGGGTCGTGCTCATGTACCGCTTCGAGGAGGAGC
TATTCTTGCGCAGCTTGCAAGACTATAAGATTCAATCTGCCCTGCTGGTGCCCACACTATTTAGCTTCTT
CGCTAAGAGCACTCTCATCGACAAGTACGACCTAAGCAACTTGCACGAGATCGCCAGCGGCGGGGCGCCG
CTCAGCAAGGAGGTAGGTGAGGCCGTGGCCAAACGCTTCCACCTACCAGGCATCCGCCAGGGCTACGGCC
TGACAGAAACAACCAGCGCCATTCTGATCACCCCCGAAGGGGACGACAAGCCTGGCGCAGTAGGCAAGGT
GGTGCCCTTCTTCGAGGCTAAGGTGGTGGACTTGGACACCGGTAAGACACTGGGTGTGAACCAGCGCGGC
GAGCTGTGCGTCCGTGGCCCCATGATCATGAGCGGCTACGTTAACAACCCCGAGGCTACAAACGCTCTCA
TCGACAAGGACGGCTGGCTGCACAGCGGCGACATCGCCTACTGGGACGAGGACGAGCACTTCTTCATCGT
GGACCGGCTGAAGAGCCTGATCAAATACAAGGGCTACCAGGTAGCCCCAGCCGAACTGGAGAGCATCCTG
CTGCAACACCCCAACATCTTCGACGCCGGGGTCGCCGGCCTGCCCGACGACGATGCCGGCGAGCTGCCCG
CCGCAGTCGTCGTGCTGGAACACGGTAAAACCATGACCGAGAAGGAGATCGTGGACTATGTGGCCAGCCA
GGTTACAACCGCCAAGAAGCTGCGCGGTGGTGTTGTGTTCGTGGACGAGGTGCCTAAAGGACTGACCGGC
AAGTTGGACGCCCGCAAGATCCGCGAGATTCTCATTAAGGCCAAGAAGGGCGGCAAGATCGCCGTGAATT
CTCACGGCTTCCCTCCCGAGGTGGAGGAGCAGGCCGCCGGCACCCTGCCCATGAGCTGCGCCCAGGAGAG
CGGCATGGATAGACACCCTGCTGCTTGCGCCAGCGCCAGGATCAACGTCTAAGGCCGCGACTCTAGAACG
CGTCACTGCGGCTGTGAAGGGGGGGATCACGACTACAGACATCAGCGCGTACCGGTTAGTAATGATCGAC
AATCAACCTCTGGATTACAAAATTTGTGAAAGATTGACTGGTATTCTTAACTATGTTGCTCCTTTTACGC
TATGTGGATACGCTGCTTTAATGCCTTTGTATCATGCTATTGCTTCCCGTATGGCTTTCATTTTCTCCTC
CTTGTATAAATCCTGGTTGCTGTCTCTTTATGAGGAGTTGTGGCCCGTTGTCAGGCAACGTGGCGTGGTG
TGCACTGTGTTTGCTGACGCAACCCCCACTGGTTGGGGCATTGCCACCACCTGTCAGCTCCTTTCCGGGA
CTTTCGCTTTCCCCCTCCCTATTGCCACGGCGGAACTCATCGCCGCCTGCCTTGCCCGCTGCTGGACAGG
GGCTCGGCTGTTGGGCACTGACAATTCCGTGGTGTTGTCGGGGAAGCTGACGTCCTTTCCATGGCTGCTC
GCCTGTGTTGCCACCTGGATTCTGCGCGGGACGTCCTTCTGCTACGTCCCTTCGGCCCTCAATCCAGCGG
ACCTTCCTTCCCGCGGCCTGCTGCCGGCTCTGCGGCCTCTTCCGCGTCTTCGCCTTCGCCCTCAGACGAG
TCGGATCTCCCTTTGGGCCGCCTCCCCGCCTGGCGATGGTACCGGTGTGGAAAGTCCCCAGGCTCCCCAG
CAGGCAGAAGTATGCAAAGCATGCATCTCAATTAGTCAGCAACCAGGTGTGGAAAGTCCCCAGGCTCCCC
AGCAGGCAGAAGTATGCAAAGCATGCATCTCAATTAGTCAGCAACCATAGTCCCGCCCCTAACTCCGCCC
ATCCCGCCCCTAACTCCGCCCAGTTCCGCCCATTCTCCGCCCCATGGCTGACTAATTTTTTTTATTTATG
CAGAGGCCGAGGCCGCCTCTGCCTCTGAGCTATTCCAGAAGTAGTGAGGAGGCTTTTTTGGAGGCCTAGG
CTTTTGCAAAAAGCTCCCGGGAGCTTGTATATCCATTTTCGGATCTGATCAGCACCTAGCATGGTGAGCA
AGGGCGAGGAGCTGTTCACCGGGGTGGTGCCCATCCTGGTCGAGCTGGACGGCGACGTAAACGGCCACAA
GTTCAGCGTGTCCGGCGAGGGCGAGGGCGATGCCACCTACGGCAAGCTGACCCTGAAGTTCATCTGCACC
ACCGGCAAGCTGCCCGTGCCCTGGCCCACCCTCGTGACCACCTTCACCTACGGCGTGCAGTGCTTCGCCC
GCTACCCCGACCACATGAAGCAGCACGACTTCTTCAAGTCCGCCATGCCCGAAGGCTACGTCCAGGAGCG
CACCATCTTCTTCAAGGACGACGGCAACTACAAGACCCGCGCCGAGGTGAAGTTCGAGGGCGACACCCTG
GTGAACCGCATCGAGCTGAAGGGCATCGACTTCAAGGAGGACGGCAACATCCTGGGGCACAAGCTGGAGT
ACAACTACAACAGCCACAAGGTCTATATCACCGCCGACAAGCAGAAGAACGGCATCAAGGTGAACTTCAA
GACCCGCCACAACATCGAGGACGGCAGCGTGCAGCTCGCCGACCACTACCAGCAGAACACCCCCATCGGC
GACGGCCCCGTGCTGCTGCCCGACAACCACTACCTGAGCACCCAGTCCGCCCTGAGCAAAGACCCCAACG
AGAAGCGCGATCACATGGTCCTGCTGGAGTTCGTGACCGCCGCCGGGATCACTCTCGGCATGGACGAGCT
GTACAAGTAAGGTACCTTTAAGACCAATGACTTACAAGGCAGCTGTAGATCTTAGCCACTTTTTAAAAGA
AAAGGGGGGACTGGAAGGGCTAATTCACTCCCAACGAAGACAAGATCTGCTTTTTGCTTGTACTGGGTCT
CTCTGGTTAGACCAGATCTGAGCCTGGGAGCTCTCTGGCTAACTAGGGAACCCACTGCTTAAGCCTCAAT
AAAGCTTGCCTTGAGTGCTTCAAGTAGTGTGTGCCCGTCTGTTGTGTGACTCTGGTAACTAGAGATCCCT
CAGACCCTTTTAGTCAGTGTGGAAAATCTCTAGCAGTAGTAGTTCATGTCATCTTATTATTCAGTATTTA
TAACTTGCAAAGAAATGAATATCAGAGAGTGAGAGGAACTTGTTTATTGCAGCTTATAATGGTTACAAAT
AAAGCAATAGCATCACAAATTTCACAAATAAAGCATTTTTTTCACTGCATTCTAGTTGTGGTTTGTCCAA
ACTCATCAATGTATCTTATCATGTCTGGCTCTAGCTATCCCGCCCCTAACTCCGCCCATCCCGCCCCTAA
CTCCGCCCAGTTCCGCCCATTCTCCGCCCCATGGCTGACTAATTTTTTTTATTTATGCAGAGGCCGAGGC
CGCCTCGGCCTCTGAGCTATTCCAGAAGTAGTGAGGAGGCTTTTTTGGAGGCCTAGGGACGTACCCAATT
CGCCCTATAGTGAGTCGTATTACGCGCGCTCACTGGCCGTCGTTTTACAACGTCGTGACTGGGAAAACCC
TGGCGTTACCCAACTTAATCGCCTTGCAGCACATCCCCCTTTCGCCAGCTGGCGTAATAGCGAAGAGGCC
CGCACCGATCGCCCTTCCCAACAGTTGCGCAGCCTGAATGGCGAATGGG
[124 nt withheld, positions 6560-6683]
C
[91 nt withheld, positions 6685-6775]
A
[49 nt withheld, positions 6777-6825]
CCTTTGACGTTGGAGTCCACGTTCTTT
[37 nt withheld, positions 6853-6889]
ACCCTATCTCGGTCTATTCTTTTGATTTATAAGGGATTTTGCCGATTTCGGCCTATTGGTTAAAAAATGA
GCTGATTTAACAAAAATTTAACGCGAATTTTAACAAAATATTAACGCTTACAATTTAGGTGGCACTTTTC
GGGGAAATGTGCGCGGAACCCCTATTTGTTTATTTTTCTAAATACATTCAAATATGTATCCGCTCATGAG
ACAATAACCCTGATAAATGCTTCAATAATATTGAAAAAGGAAGAGTATGAGTATTCAACATTTCCGTGTC
GCCCTTATTCCCTTTTTTGCGGCATTTTGCCTTCCTGTTTTTGCTCACCCAGAAACGCTGGTGAAAGTAA
AAGATGCTGAAGATCAGTTGGGTGCACGAGTGGGTTACATCGAACTGGATCTCAACAGCGGTAAGATCCT
TGAGAGTTTTCGCCCCGAAGAACGTTTTCCAATGATGAGCACTTTTAAAGTTCTGCTATGTGGCGCGGTA
TTATCCCGTATTGACGCCGGGCAAGAGCAACTCGGTCGCCGCATACACTATTCTCAGAATGACTTGGTTG
AGTACTCACCAGTCACAGAAAAGCATCTTACGGATGGCATGACAGTAAGAGAATTATGCAGTGCTGCCAT
AACCATGAGTGATAACACTGCGGCCAACTTACTTCTGACAACGATCGGAGGACCGAAGGAGCTAACCGCT
TTTTTGCACAACATGGGGGATCATGTAACTCGCCTTGATCGTTGGGAACCGGAGCTGAATGAAGCCATAC
CAAACGACGAGCGTGACACCACGATGCCTGTAGCAATGGCAACAACGTTGCGCAAACTATTAACTGGCGA
ACTACTTACTCTAGCTTCCCGGCAACAATTAATAGACTGGATGGAGGCGGATAAAGTTGCAGGACCACTT
CTGCGCTCGGCCCTTCCGGCTGGCTGGTTTATTGCTGATAAATCTGGAGCCGGTGAGCGTGGGTCTCGCG
GTATCATTGCAGCACTGGGGCCAGATGGTAAGCCCTCCCGTATCGTAGTTATCTACACGACGGGGAGTCA
GGCAACTATGGATGAACGAAATAGACAGATCGCTGAGATAGGTGCCTCACTGATTAAGCATTGGTAACTG
TCAGACCAAGTTTACTCATATATACTTTAGATTGATTTAAAACTTCATTTTTAATTTAAAAGGATCTAGG
TGAAGATCCTTTTTGATAATCTCATGACCAAAATCCCTTAACGTGAGTTTTCGTTCCACTGAGCGTCAGA
CCCCGTAGAAAAGATCAAAGGATCTTCTTGAGATCCTTTTTTTCTGCGCGTAATCTGCTGCTTGCAAACA
AAAAAACCACCGCTACCAGCGGTGGTTTGTTTGCCGGATCAAGAGCTACCAACTCTTTTTCCGAAGGTAA
CTGGCTTCAGCAGAGCGCAGATACCAAATACTGTTCTTCTAGTGTAGCCGTAGTTAGGCCACCACTTCAA
GAACTCTGTAGCACCGCCTACATACCTCGCTCTGCTAATCCTGTTACCAGTGGCTGCTGCCAGTGGCGAT
AAGTCGTGTCTTACCGGGTTGGACTCAAGACGATAGTTACCGGATAAGGCGCAGCGGTCGGGCTGAACGG
GGGGTTCGTGCACACAGCCCAGCTTGGAGCGAACGACCTACACCGAACTGAGATACCTACAGCGTGAGCT
ATGAGAAAGCGCCACGCTTCCCGAAGGGAGAAAGGCGGACAGGTATCCGGTAAGCGGCAGGGTCGGAACA
GGAGAGCGCACGAGGGAGCTTCCAGGGGGAAACGCCTGGTATCTTTATAGTCCTGTCGGGTTTCGCCACC
TCTGACTTGAGCGTCGATTTTTGTGATGCTCGTCAGGGGGGCGGAGCCTATGGAAAAACGCCAGCAACGC
GGCCTTTTTACGGTTCCTGGCCTTTTGCTGGCCTTTTGCTCACATGTTCTTTCCTGCGTTATCCCCTGAT
TCTGTGGATAACCGTATTACCGCCTTTGAGTGAGCTGATACCGCTCGCCGCAGCCGAACGACCGAGCGCA
GCGAGTCAGTGAGCGAGGAAGCGGAAGAGCGCCCAATACGCAAACCGCCTCTCCCCGCGCGTTGGCCGAT
TCATTAATGCAGCTGGCACGACAGGTTTCCCGACTGGAAAGCGGGCAGTGAGCGCAACGCAATTAATGTG
AGTTAGCTCACTCATTAGGCACCCCAGGCTTTACACTTTATGCTTCCGGCTCGTATGTTGTGTGGAATTG
TGAGCGGATAACAATTTCACACAGGAAACAGCTATGACCATGATTACGCCAAGCGCGCAATTAACCCTCA
CTAAAGGGAACAAAAGCTGGAGCTGCAAGCTT
Features (pLannotate 1.2.2; 28 found; start..end, strand, type, name):
      3..229     +  promoter       RSV promoter: Rous sarcoma virus enhancer/promoter
    230..410     +  LTR            5' LTR (truncated): truncated 5' long terminal repeat (LTR) from HIV-1
    457..582     +  misc_feature   HIV-1 Ψ: packaging signal of human immunodeficiency virus type 1
    566..929     +  CDS            HIV-1 gag (fragment): gag protein from human immunodeficiency virus 1; gag
   1075..1308    +  misc_feature   RRE: The Rev response element (RRE) of HIV-1 allows for Rev-dependent mRNA export from the nucleus to the cytoplasm.
   1685..1785    +  CDS            Rev (fragment): human immunodeficiency virus 1 (HIV-1) Rev protein; rev; enhances nuclear export of unspliced and incompletely spliced viral mRNAs
   1804..1921    +  misc_feature   cPPT/CTS: central polypurine tract and central termination sequence of HIV-1
   2063..2094    +  promoter       minP: minimal TATA-box promoter with low basal activity
   2127..3776    +  CDS            luciferase: firefly luciferase synthetic luc2 version of the luciferase gene
   3780..3899    +  CDS            hPEST: PEST degradation sequence from mouse ornithine decarboxylase human codon-optimized
   3991..4579    +  misc_feature   WPRE: woodchuck hepatitis virus posttranscriptional regulatory element
   4594..4910    +  promoter       SV40 promoter: SV40 enhancer and early promoter
   4961..5680    +  CDS            EmGFP: Emerald GFP mammalian codon-optimized
   5679..5750    +  CDS            nef (fragment): NEF_HV1Z2 - Experimental evidence at protein level: Swiss-Prot protein existence level 1. Extracellular Nef protein targets CD4(+) T-lymphocytes for apoptosis by interacting with CXCR4 surface receptors. From Human immunodeficiency virus type 1 group M subtype D (isolate Z2/CDC-Z34) (HIV-1).
   5752..5985    +  LTR            3' LTR (ΔU3): self-inactivating 3' long terminal repeat (LTR) from HIV-1
   6057..6178    +  polyA_signal   SV40 poly(A) signal: SV40 polyadenylation signal
   6218..6353    +  rep_origin     SV40 ori: SV40 origin of replication
   6374..6392    -  promoter       T7 promoter: promoter for bacteriophage T7 RNA polymerase
   6400..6555    +  CDS            lacZα (fragment): LacZα fragment of β-galactosidase; lacZ fragment
   6560..6988    +  rep_origin     f1 ori (sequence partly withheld): f1 bacteriophage origin of replication; arrow indicates direction of (+) strand synthesis
   7041..7145    +  promoter       AmpR promoter: bla
   7146..8006    +  CDS            AmpR: β-lactamase; bla; confers resistance to ampicillin, carbenicillin, and related antibiotics
   8177..8765    +  rep_origin     ori: high-copy-number ColE1/pMB1/pBR322/pUC origin of replication
   8948..9040    +  CDS            lacI (fragment): lac repressor; lacI; The lac repressor binds to the lac operator to inhibit transcription in E. coli. This inhibition can be relieved by adding lactose or isopropyl-β-D-thiogalactopyranoside (IPTG).
   9053..9074    +  protein_bind   CAP binding site: CAP binding activates transcription in the presence of cAMP. E. coli catabolite activator protein
   9089..9119    +  promoter       lac promoter: promoter for the E. coli lac operon
   9127..9143    +  protein_bind   lac operator: The lac repressor binds to the lac operator to inhibit transcription in E. coli. This inhibition can be relieved by adding lactose or isopropyl-β-D-thiogalactopyranoside (IPTG). lac repressor encoded by lacI
   9188..9206    +  promoter       T3 promoter: promoter for bacteriophage T3 RNA polymerase
