[The description below was written by a language model from this plasmid's Addgene catalogue record and pLannotate feature annotations shown in this document.]
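Description:
pLminP_Luc2P_RE52 is a lentiviral transcriptional reporter for STAT1 activity, built on the pLenti7.3 backbone with reporter elements derived from the pGL4.29 luciferase vector. It is propagated in E. coli through a high-copy ColE1/pUC origin with ampicillin selection (AmpR); an f1 origin and leftover lac/T7/T3 cloning-vector elements are also present. The viral portion has a third-generation, self-inactivating layout: an RSV promoter fused to a truncated HIV-1 5' LTR drives genomic RNA production in packaging cells, followed by the Ψ packaging signal, a gag fragment, the RRE for Rev-dependent export, the cPPT/CTS, and a ΔU3 3' LTR that disables LTR promoter activity after integration.

The payload sits between the cPPT and the 3' LTR. A minimal TATA-box promoter (minP) with low basal activity drives the synthetic firefly luciferase luc2 fused to an hPEST degradation sequence (Luc2P), which shortens the protein's half-life so that the signal follows changes in transcription more closely. The catalogue lists the promoter as STAT1, implying a STAT1 response element placed upstream of minP. That element is not annotated in the feature table, though there is an unannotated gap between the cPPT and minP where it would be expected. A WPRE follows the reporter to enhance transcript expression. Downstream, an SV40 enhancer/early promoter drives Emerald GFP constitutively, which is the marker recorded for identifying or sorting transduced cells. The construct appears to be one member of a response-element reporter series used to read out signalling pathway activity in transduced mammalian cells. The sequenced record is 9,231 nt, slightly shorter than the 9,293 bp listed in the catalogue.
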