Addgene plasmid #90397: pLminP_Luc2P_RE52
Purpose: STAT1 - STAT1 gene reporter
Depositing lab: Ramnik Xavier. Depositing organization: Broad Institute. Publication: Simultaneous Pathway Activity Inference and Gene Expression Analysis Using RNA Sequencing. O'Connell DJ, Kolde R, Sooknah M, Graham DB, Sundberg TB, Latorre IJ, Mikkelsen TS, Xavier RJ. Cell Syst. 2016 May 25;2(5):323-34. doi: 10.1016/j.cels.2016.04.011. Epub 2016 May 19. PubMed 27211859.
Backbone
  Vector backbone: pLenti7.3
  Backbone manufacturer: Thermo Fisher
  Backbone size w/o insert (bp): 7251
  Total vector size (bp): 9293
  Vector type: Lentiviral
  Selectable markers: eGFP
Growth in bacteria
  Bacterial resistance: Ampicillin, 100 μg/mL
  Growth temperature: 37°C
  Growth strain: NEB Stable
  Copy number: High Copy
Gene/Insert
  Gene/Insert name: Firefly luciferase (alt name: Luc2P)
  Species: P. pyralis
  Insert size (bp): 1776
  Promoter: STAT1
  Cloning method: Gibson Cloning
  Sequencing primers: 5′ GGTACAGTGCAGGGGAAAGA
Resource information
  A portion of this plasmid was derived from a plasmid made by: pGL4.29 reporter vector (Promega)
Terms and licenses: Academic/Nonprofit Terms; Industry Terms: Not Available to Industry
How to cite: pLminP_Luc2P_RE52 was a gift from Ramnik Xavier (Addgene plasmid # 90397 ; http://n2t.net/addgene:90397 ; RRID:Addgene_90397)
